>Addgene plasmid #122530 | pGTEVDNIb | depositor full sequence | sequence record 233800 | pGTEVDNIb sequence 11217 bps
GCGGCCGCGATTCCATTGCCCAGCTATCTGTCACTTTATTGTGAAGATAGTGGAAAAGGAAGGTGGCTCC
TACAAATGCCATCATTGCGATAAAGGAAAGGCCATCGTTGAAGATGCCTCTGCCGACAGTGGTCCCAAAG
ATGGACCCCCACCCACGAGGAGCATCGTGGAAAAAGAAGACGTTCCAACCACGTCTTCAAAGCAAGTGGA
TTGATGTGATATCTCCACTGACGTAAGGGATGACGCACAATCCCACTATCCTTCGCAAGACCCTTCCTCT
ATATAAGGAAGTTCATTTCATTTGGAGAGGAAAATAACAAATCTCAACACAACATATACAAAACAAACGA
ATCTCAAGCAATCAAGCATTCTACTTCTATTGCAGCAATTTAAATCATTTCTTTTAAAGCAAAAGCAATT
TTCTGAAAATTTTCACCATTTACGAACGATAGCCATGGCACTCATCTTTGGCACAGTCAACGCTAACATC
CTGAAGGAAGTGTTCGGTGGAGCTCGTATGGCTTGCGTTACCAGCGCACATATGGCTGGAGCGAATGGAA
GCATTTTGAAGAAGGCAGAAGAAACCTCTCGTGCAATCATGCACAAACCAGTGATCTTCGGAGAAGACTA
CATTACCGAGGCAGACTTGCCTTACACACCACTCCATTTAGAGGTCGATGCTGAAATGGAGCGGATGTAT
TATCTTGGTCGTCGCGCGCTCACCCATGGCAAGAGACGCAAAGTTTCTGTGAATAACAAGAGGAACAGGA
GAAGGAAAGTGGCCAAAACGTACGTGGGGCGTGATTCCATTGTTGAGAAGATTGTAGTGCCCCACACCGA
GAGAAAGGTTGATACCACAGCAGCAGTGGAAGACATTTGCAATGAAGCTACCACTCAACTTGTGCATAAT
AGTATGCCAAAGCGTAAGAAGCAGAAAAACTTCTTGCCCGCCACTTCACTAAGTAACGTGTATGCCCAAA
CTTGGAGCATAGTGCGCAAACGCCATATGCAGGTGGAGATCATTAGCAAGAAGAGCGTCCGAGCGAGGGT
CAAGAGATTTGAGGGCTCGGTGCAATTGTTCGCAAGTGTGCGTCACATGTATGGCGAGAGGAAAAGGGTG
GACTTACGTATTGACAACTGGCAGCAAGAGACACTTCTAGACCTTGCTAAAAGATTTAAGAATGAGAGAG
TGGATCAATCGAAGCTCACTTTTGGTTCAAGTGGCCTAGTTTTGAGGCAAGGCTCGTACGGACCTGCGCA
TTGGTATCGACATGGTATGTTCATTGTACGCGGTCGGTCGGATGGGATGTTGGTGGATGCTCGTGCGAAG
GTAACGTTCGCTGTTTGTCACTCAATGACACATTATAGCGACAAATCAATCTCTGAGGCATTCTTCATAC
CATACTCTAAGAAATTCTTGGAGTTGAGGCCAGATGGAATCTCCCATGAGTGTACAAGAGGAGTATCAGT
TGAGCGGTGCGGTGAGGTGGCTGCAATCCTGACACAAGCACTTTCACCGTGTGGTAAGATCACATGCAAA
CGTTGCATGGTTGAAACACCTGACATTGTTGAGGGTGAGTCGGGAGACAGTGTCACCAACCAAGGTAAGC
TCCTAGCAATGCTGAAAGAACAGTATCCAGATTTCCCAATGGCCGAGAAACTACTCACAAGGTTTTTGCA
ACAGAAATCACTAGTAAATACAAATTTGACAGCCTGCGTGAGCGTCAAACAACTCATTGGTGACCGCAAA
CAAGCTCCATTCACACACGTACTGGCTGTCAGCGAAATTCTGTTTAAAGGCAATAAACTAACAGGGGCCG
ATCTCGAAGAGGCAAGCACACATATGCTTGAAATAGCAAGGTTCTTGAACAATCGCACTGAAAATATGCG
CATTGGCCACCTTGGTTCTTTCAGAAATAAAATCTCATCGAAGGCCCATGTGAATAACGCACTCATGTGT
GATAATCAACTTGATCAGAATGGGAATTTTATTTGGGGACTAAGGGGTGCACACGCAAAGAGGTTTCTTA
AAGGATTTTTCACTGAGATTGACCCAAATGAAGGATACGATAAGTATGTTATCAGGAAACATATCAGGGG
TAGCAGAAAGCTAGCAATTGGCAATTTGATAATGTCAACTGACTTCCAGACGCTCAGGCAACAAATTCAA
GGCGAAACTATTGAGCGTAAAGAAATTGGGAATCACTGCATTTCAATGCGGAATGGTAATTACGTGTACC
CATGTTGTTGTGTTACTCTTGAAGATGGTAAGGCTCAATATTCGGATCTAAAGCATCCAACGAAGAGACA
TCTGGTCATTGGCAACTCTGGCGATTCAAAGTACCTAGACCTTCCAGTTCTCAATGAAGAGAAAATGTAT
ATAGCTAATGAAGGTTATTGCTACATGAACATTTTCTTTGCTCTACTAGTGAATGTCAAGGAAGAGGATG
CAAAGGACTTCACCAAGTTTATAAGGGACACAATTGTTCCAAAGCTTGGAGCGTGGCCAACAATGCAAGA
TGTTGCAACTGCATGCTACTTACTTTCCATTCTTTACCCAGATGTCCTGAGTGCTGAATTACCCAGAATT
TTGGTTGATCATGACAACAAAACAATGCATGTTTTGGATTCGTATGGGTCTAGAACGACAGGATACCACA
TGTTGAAAATGAACACAACATCCCAGCTAATTGAATTCGTTCATTCAGGTTTGGAATCCGAAATGAAAAC
TTACAATGTTGGAGGGATGAACCGAGATATGGTCACACAAGGTGCAATTGAGATGTTGATCAAGTCCATA
TACAAACCACATCTCATGAAGCAGTTACTTGAGGAGGAGCCATACATAATTGTCCTGGCAATAGTCTCCC
CTTCAATTTTAATTGCCATGTACAACTCTGGAACTTTTGAGCAGGCGTTACAAATGTGGTTGCCAAATAC
AATGAGGTTAGCTAACCTCGCTGCCATCTTGTCAGCCTTGGCGCAAAAGTTAACTTTGGCAGACTTGTTC
GTCCAGCAGCGTAATTTGATTAATGAGTATGCGCAGGTAATTTTGGACAATCTGATTGACGGTGTCAGGG
TTAACCATTCGCTATCCCTAGCAATGGAAATTGTTACTATTAAGCTGGCCACCCAAGAGATGGACATGGC
GTTGAGGGAAGGTGGCTATGCTGTGACCTCTGAAAAGGTGCATGAAATGTTGGAAAAAAACTATGTAAAG
GCTTTGAAGGATGCATGGGACGAATTAACTTGGTTGGAAAAATTCTCCGCAATCAGGCATTCAAGAAAGC
TCTTGAAATTTGGGCGAAAGCCTTTAATCATGAAAAACACCGTAGATTGCGGCGGACATATAGACTTGTC
TGTGAAATCGCTTTTCAAGTTCCACTTGGAACTCCTGAAGGGAACCATCTCAAGAGCCGTAAATGGTGGT
GCAAGAAAGGTAAGAGTAGCGAAGAATGCCATGACAAAAGGGGTTTTTCTCAAAATCTACAGCATGCTTC
CTGACGTCTACAAGTTTATCACAGTCTCGAGTGTCCTTTCCTTGTTGTTGACATTCTTATTTCAAATTGA
CTGCATGATAAGGGCACACCGAGAGGCGAAGGTTGCTGCACAGTTGCAGAAAGAGAGCGAGTGGGACAAT
ATCATCAATAGAACTTTCCAGTATTCTAAGCTTGAAAATCCTATTGGCTATCGCTCTACAGCGGAGGAAA
GACTCCAATCAGAACACCCCGAGGCTTTCGAGTACTACAAGTTTTGCATTGGAAAGGAAGACCTCGTTGA
ACAGGCAAAACAACCGGAGATAGCATACTTTGAAAAGATTATAGCTTTCATCACACTTGTATTAATGGCT
TTTGACGCTGAGCGGAGTGATGGAGTGTTCAAGATACTCAATAAGTTCAAAGGAATACTGAGCTCAACGG
AGAGGGAGATCATCTACACGCAGAGTTTGGATGATTACGTTACAACCTTTGATGACAATATGACAATCAA
CCTCGAGTTGAATATGGATGAACTCCACAAGACGAGCCTTCCTGGAGTCACTTTTAAGCAATGGTGGAAC
AACCAAATCAGCCGAGGCAACGTGAAGCCACATTATAGAACTGAGGGGCACTTCATGGAGTTTACCAGAG
ATACTGCGGCATCGGTTGCCAGCGAGATATCACACTCACCCGCAAGAGATTTTCTTGTGAGAGGTGCTGT
TGGATCTGGAAAATCCACAGGACTTCCATACCATTTATCAAAGAGAGGGAGAGTGTTAATGCTTGAGCCT
ACCAGACCACTCACAGATAACGTGCACAAGCAACTGAGAAGTGAACCATTTAACTGCTTCCCAACTTTGA
GGATGAGAGGGAAGTCAACTTTTGGGTCATCACCGATTACAGTCATGACTAGTGGATTCGCTTTACACCA
TTTTGCACGAAACATAGCTGAGGTAAAAACATACGATTTTGTCATAATTGATGAATGTCATGTGAATGAT
GCTTCTGCTATAGCGTTTAGGAATCTACTGTTTGAACATGAATTTGAAGGAAAAGTCCTCAAAGTGTCAG
CCACACCACCAGGTAGAGAAGTTGAATTCACAACTCAGTTTCCCGTGAAACTCAAGATAGAAGAGGCTCT
TAGCTTTCAGGAATTTGTAAGTTTACAAGGGACAGGTGCCAACGCCGATGTGATTAGTTGTGGCGACAAC
ATACTAGTATATGTTGCTAGCTACAATGATGTTGATAGTCTTGGCAAGCTCCTTGTGCAAAAGGGATACA
AAGTGTCGAAGATTGATGGAAGAACAATGAAGAGTGGAGGAACTGAAATAATCACTGAAGGTACTTCAGT
GAAAAAGCATTTCATAGTCGCAACTAATATTATTGAGAATGGTGTAACCATTGACATTGATGTAGTTGTG
GATTTTGGGACTAAGGTTGTACCAGTTTTGGATGTGGACAATAGAGCGGTGCAGTACAACAAAACTGTGG
TGAGTTATGGGGAGCGCATCCAAAGACTCGGTAGAGTTGGGCGACACAAGGAAGGAGTAGCACTTCGAAT
TGGCCAAACAAATAAAACACTGGTTGAAATTCCAGAAATGGTTGCCACTGAAGCTGCCTTTCTATGCTTC
ATGTACAATTTGCCAGTGACAACACAGAGTGTTTCAACCACACTGCTGGAAAATGCCACATTATTACAAG
CTAGAACTATGGCACAGTTTGAGCTATCATATTTTTACACAATTAATTTTGTGCGATTTGATGGTAGTAT
GCATCCAGTCATACATGACAAGCTGAAGCGCTTTAAGCTACACACTTGTGAGACATTCCTCAATAAGTTG
GCGATCCCAAATAAAGGCTTATCCTCTTGGCTTACGAGTGGAGAGTATAAGCGACTTGGTTACATAGCAG
AGGATGCTGGCATAAGAATCCCATTCGTGTGCAAAGAAATTCCAGACTCCTTGCATGAGGAAATTTGGCA
CATTGTAGTCGCCCATAAAGGTGACTCGGGTATTGGGAGGCTCACTAGCGTACAGGCAGCAAAGGTTGTT
TATACTCTGCAAACGGATGTGCACTCAATTGCGAGGACTCTAGCATGCATCAATAGACTCATAGCACATG
AACAAATGAAGCAGAGTCATTTTGAAGCCGCAACTGGGAGAGCATTTTCCTTCACAAATTACTCAATACA
AAGCATATTTGACACGCTGAAAGCAAATTATGCTACAAAGCATACGAAAGAAAATATTGCAGTGCTTCAG
CAGGCAAAAGATCAATTGCTAGAGTTTTCGAACCTAGCAAAGGATCAAGATGTCACGGGTATCATCCAAG
ACTTCAATCACCTGGAAACTATCTATCTCCAATCAGATAGCGAAGTGGCTAAGCATCTGAAGCTTAAAAG
TCACTGGAATAAAAGCCAAATCACTAGGGACATCATAATAGCTTTGTCTGTGTTAATTGGTGGTGGATGG
ATGCTTGCAACGTACTTCAAGGACAAGTTCAATGAACCAGTCTATTTCCAAGGGAAGAAGAATCAGAAGC
ACAAGCTTAAGATGAGAGAGGCGCGTGGGGCTAGAGGGCAATATGAGGTTGCAGCGGAGCCAGAGGCGCT
AGAACATTACTTTGGAAGCGCATATAATAACAAAGGAAAGCGCAAGGGCACCACGAGAGGAATGGGTGCA
AAGTCTCGGAAATTCATAAACATGTATGGGTTTGATCCAACTGATTTTTCATACATTAGGTTTGTGGATC
CATTGACAGGTCACACTATTGATGAGTCCACAAACGCACCTATTGATTTAGTGCAGCATGAGTTTGGAAA
GGTTAGAACACGCATGTTAATTGACGATGAGATAGAGCCTCAAAGTCTTAGCACCCACACCACAATCCAT
GCTTATTTGGTGAATAGTGGCACGAAGAAAGTTCTTAAGGTTGATTTAACACCACACTCGTCGCTACGTG
CGAGTGAGAAATCAACAGCAATAATGGGATTTCCTGAAAGGGAGAATGAATTGCGTCAAACCGGCATGGC
AGTGCCAGTGGCTTATGATCAATTGCCACCAAAGAGTGAGGACTTGACGTTTGAAGGAGAAAGCTTGTTT
AAGGGACCACGTGATTACAACCCGATATCGAGCACCATTTGTCACTTGACGAATGAATCTGATGGGCACA
CAACATCGTTGTATGGTATTGGATTTGGTCCCTTCATCATTACAAACAAGCACTTGTTTAGAAGAAATAA
TGGAACACTGTTGGTCCAATCACTACATGGTGTATTCAAGGTCAAGAACACCACGACTTTGCAACAACAC
CTCATTGATGGGAGGGACATGATAATTATTCGCATGCCTAAGGATTTCCCACCATTTCCTCAAAAGCTGA
AATTTAGAGAGCCACAAAGGGAAGAGCGCATATGTCTTGTGACAACCAACTTCCAAACTAAGAGCATGTC
TAGCATGGTGTCAGACACTAGTTGCACATTCCCTTCATCTGATGGCATATTCTGGAAGCATTGGATTCAA
ACCAAGGATGGGCAGTGTGGCAGTCCATTAGTATCAACTAGAGATGGGTTCATTGTTGGTATACACTCAG
CATCGAATTTCACCAACACAAACAATTATTTCACAAGCGTGCCGAAAAACTTCATGGAATTGTTGACAAA
TCAGGAGGCGCAGCAGTGGGTTAGTGGTTGGCGATTAAATGCTGACTCAGTATTGTGGGGGGGCCATAAA
GTTTTCATGAGCAAACCTGAAGAGCCTTTTCAGCCAGTTAAGGAAGCGACTCAACTCATGAGTGAATTGG
TGTACTCGCAAAGTGGCACTGTGGGTGCTGGTGTTGACGCTGGTAAGAAGAAAGATCAAAAGGATGATAA
AGTCGCTGAGCAGGCTTCAAAGGATAGGGATGTTAATGCTGGAACTTCAGGAACATTCTCAGTTCCACGA
ATAAATGCTATGGCCACAAAACTTCAATATCCAAGGATGAGGGGAGAGGTGGTTGTAAACTTGAATCACC
TTTTAGGATACAAGCCACAGCAAATTGATTTGTCAAATGCTCGAGCCACACATGAGCAGTTTGCCGCGTG
GCATCAGGCAGTGATGACAGCCTATGGAGTGAATGAAGAGCAAATGAAAATATTGCTAAATGGATTTATG
GTGTGGTGCATAGAAAATGGGACTTCCCCAAATTTGAACGGAACTTGGGTTATGATGGATGGTGAGGAGC
AAGTTTCATACCCGCTGAAACCAATGGTTGAAAACGCGCAGCCAACACTGAGGCAAATTATGACACACTT
CAGTGACCTGGCTGAAGCGTATATTGAGATGAGGAATAGGGAGCGACCATACATGCCTAGGTATGGTCTA
CAGAGAAACATTACAGACATGAGTTTGTCACGCTATGCGTTCGACTTCTATGAGCTAACTTCAAAAACAC
CTGTTAGAGCGAGGGAGGCGCATATGCAAATGAAAGCTGCTGCAGTACGAAACAGTGGAACTAGGTTATT
TGGTCTTGATGGCAACGTGGGTACTGCAGAGGAAGACACTGAACGGCACACAGCGCACGATGTGAACCGT
AACATGCACACACTATTAGGGGTCCGCCAGTGATAGTTTCTGCGTGTCTTTGCTTTCCGCTTTTAAGCTT
ATTGTAATATATATGAATAGCTATTCACAGTGGGACTTGGTCTTGTGTTGAATGGTATCTTATATGTTTT
AATATGTCTTATTAGTCTCATTACTTAGGCGAACGACAAAGTGAGGTCACCTCGGTCTAATTCTCCTATG
TAGTGCGAGAAAAAAAAAAAAAAAAAAAAAAAAAAAAAAAAAAAAAAAAAAAAAGATCTCGCTGAAATCA
CCAGTCTCTCTCTACAAATCTATCTCTCTCTATTTTCTCCATAAATAATGTGTGAGTAGTTTCCCGATAA
GGGAAATTAGGGTTCTTATAGGGTTTCGCTCATGTGTTGAGCATATAAGAAACCCTTAGTATGTATTTGT
ATTTGTAAAATACTTCTATCAATAAAATTTCTAATTCCTAAAACCAAAATCCAGGGGCCCTCGACGTTCC
TTGACAGGATATATTGGCGGGTAAACTAAGTCGCTGTATGTGTTTGTTTGAGATCCTCTAGGGCATGCAA
GCTGATCTGGATCTCATGTGAGCAAAAGGCCAGCAAAAGGCCAGGAACCGTAAAAAGGCCGCGTTGCTGG
CGTTTTTCCATAGGCTCCGCCCCCCTGACGAGCATCACAAAAATCGACGCTCAAGTCAGAGGTGGCGAAA
CCCGACAGGACTATAAAGATACCAGGCGTTTCCCCCTGGAAGCTCCCTCGTGCGCTCTCCTGTTCCGACC
CTGCCGCTTACCGGATACCTGTCCGCCTTTCTCCCTTCGGGAAGCGTGGCGCTTTCTCATAGCTCACGCT
GTAGGTATCTCAGTTCGGTGTAGGTCGTTCGCTCCAAGCTGGGCTGTGTGCACGAACCCCCCGTTCAGCC
CGACCGCTGCGCCTTATCCGGTAACTATCGTCTTGAGTCCAACCCGGTAAGACACGACTTATCGCCACTG
GCAGCAGCCACTGGTAACAGGATTAGCAGAGCGAGGTATGTAGGCGGTGCTACAGAGTTCTTGAAGTGGT
GGCCTAACTACGGCTACACTAGAAGAACAGTATTTGGTATCTGCGCTCTGCTGAAGCCAGTTACCTTCGG
AAGAAGAGTTGGTAGCTCTTGATCCGGCAAACAAACCACCGCTGGTAGCGGTGGTTTTTTTGTTTGCAAG
CAGCAGATTACGCGCAGAAAAAAAGGATCTCAAGAAGATCCTTTGATCTTTTCTACGGGGTCTGACGCTC
AGTGGAACGAAAACTCACGTTAAGGGATTTTGGTCATGAGATTATCAAAAAGGATCTTCACCTAGATCCT
TTTAAATTAAAAATGAAGTTTTAAATCAATCTAAAGTATATATGTGTAACATTGGTCTAGTGATTAGAAA
AACTCATCGAGCATCAAATGAAACTGCAATTTATTCATATCAGGATTATCAATACCATATTTTTGAAAAA
GCCGTTTCTGTAATGAAGGAGAAAACTCACCGAGGCAGTTCCATAGGATGGCAAGATCCTGGTATCGGTC
TGCGATTCCGACTCGTCCAACATCAATACAACCTATTAATTTCCCCTCGTCAAAAATAAGGTTATCAAGT
GAGAAATCACCATGAGTGACGACTGAATCCGGTGAGAATGGCAAAAGTTTATGCATTTCTTTCCAGACTT
GTTCAACAGGCCAGCCATTACGCTCGTCATCAAAATCACTCGCATCAACCAAACCGTTATTCATTCGTGA
TTGCGCCTGAGCGAGACGAAATACGCGATCGCTGTTAAAAGGACAATTACAAACAGGAATCGAATGCAAC
CGGCGCAGGAACACTGCCAGCGCATCAACAATATTTTCACCTGAATCAGGATATTCTTCTAATACCTGGA
ATGCTGTTTTCCCTGGGATCGCAGTGGTGAGTAACCATGCATCATCAGGAGTACGGATAAAATGCTTGAT
GGTCGGAAGAGGCATAAATTCCGTCAGCCAGTTTAGTCTGACCATCTCATCTGTAACAACATTGGCAACG
CTACCTTTGCCATGTTTCAGAAACAACTCTGGCGCATCGGGCTTCCCATACAATCGGTAGATTGTCGCAC
CTGATTGCCCGACATTATCGCGAGCCCATTTATACCCATATAAATCAGCATCCATGTTGGAATTTAATCG
CGGCCTTGAGCAAGACGTTTCCCGTTGAATATGGCTCATAACACCCCTTGTATTACTGTTTATGTAAGCA
GACAGTTTTATTGTTCATGATGATATATTTTTATCTTGTGCAATGTAACATCAGAGATTTTGAGACACAA
CGTGGCTTTGTTGAATAAATCGAACTTTTGCTGAGTTGAAGGATCAGATCACGCATCTTCCCGACAACGC
AGACCGTTCCGTGGCAAAGCAAAAGTTCAAAATCACCAACTGGTCCACCTACAACAAAGCTCTCATCAAC
CGTGGCTCCCTCACTTTCTGGCTGGATGATGGGGCGATTCAGGCGATCCCCATCCAACAGCCCGCCGTCG
AGCGGGCTTTTTTATCCCCGGAAGCCTGTGGATAGAGGGTAGTTATCCACGTGAAACCGCTAATGCCCCG
CAAAGCCTTGATTCACGGGGCTTTCCGGCCCGCTCCAAAAACTATCCACGTGAAATCGCTAATCAGGGTA
CGTGAAATCGCTAATCGGAGTACGTGAAATCGCTAATAAGGTCACGTGAAATCGCTAATCAAAAAGGCAC
GTGAGAACGCTAATAGCCCTTTCAGATCAACAGCTTGCAAACACCCCTCGCTCCGGCAAGTAGTTACAGC
AAGTAGTATGTTCAATTAGCTTTTCAATTATGAATATATATATCAATTATTGGTCGCCCTTGGCTTGTGG
ACAATGCGCTACGCGCACCGGCTCCGCCCGTGGACAACCGCAAGCGGTTGCCCACCGTCGAGCGCCTTTG
CCCACAACCCGGCGGCCGGCCGCAACAGATCGTTTTATAAATTTTTTTTTTTGAAAAAGAAAAAGCCCGA
AAGGCGGCAACCTCTCGGGCTTCTGGATTTCCGATCCCCGGAATTAGATCCGTTTAAACTACGTAAGATC
GATCTTGGCAGGATATATTGTGGTGTAAACGTTCCTGCGGCGGTCGAGATGGATCTTGGCAGGATATATT
GTGGTGTAAACGTTCCT
Features (pLannotate 1.2.2; 12 found; start..end, strand, type, name):
      9..266     +  promoter       35SPPDK promoter (fragment): hybrid promoter consisting of the cauliflower mosaic virus 35S enhancer fused to the maize C4PPDK basal promoter (Yoo et al., 2007)
    265..311     +  promoter       minimal CaMV 35S promoter: minimal 35S promoter from cauliflower mosaic virus
    347..383     +  ncRNA          PK1-TEV CVMV: Accession: RF01102 - 5'-leader pseudoknot of TEV/CVMV
    455..8080    +  CDS            POLG_TEV (fragment): Experimental evidence at protein level: Swiss-Prot protein existence level 1. [Nuclear inclusion protein A]: has RNA-binding and proteolytic activities. From Tobacco etch virus (TEV).
   8364..8524    +  polyA_signal   CaMV poly(A) signal (fragment): cauliflower mosaic virus polyadenylation signal
   8542..8566    +  misc_feature   RB T-DNA repeat: right border repeat from nopaline C58 T-DNA
   8685..9273    -  rep_origin     ori: high-copy-number ColE1/pMB1/pBR322/pUC origin of replication
   9444..10259   -  CDS            KanR: aminoglycoside phosphotransferase; aph(3')-Ia; confers resistance to kanamycin in bacteria or G418 (Geneticin®) in eukaryotes
  10444..10545   +  CDS            TRA2_ECOLX (fragment): Protein predicted: Swiss-Prot protein existence level 4. Required for transposition of transposon Tn903. From Escherichia coli.
  10550..10985   +  rep_origin     pSa ori: origin of replication from bacterial plasmid pSa
  11136..11160   +  misc_feature   LB T-DNA repeat: left border repeat from nopaline C58 T-DNA
  11187..11211   +  misc_feature   LB T-DNA repeat: left border repeat from nopaline C58 T-DNA
