>Addgene plasmid #122530 | pGTEVDNIb | addgene full sequence | sequence record 238564 | Addgene Partial NGS Result
GCGGCCGCGATTCCATTGCCCAGCTATCTGTCACTTTATTGTGAAGATAGTGGAAAAGGAAGGTGGCTCC
TACAAATGCCATCATTGCGATAAAGGAAAGGCCATCGTTGAAGATGCCTCTGCCGACAGTGGTCCCAAAG
ATGGACCCCCACCCACGAGGAGCATCGTGGAAAAAGAAGACGTTCCAACCACGTCTTCAAAGCAAGTGGA
TTGATGTGATATCTCCACTGACGTAAGGGATGACGCACAATCCCACTATCCTTCGCAAGACCCTTCCTCT
ATATAAGGAAGTTCATTTCATTTGGAGAGGAAAATAACAAATCTCAACACAACATATACAAAACAAACGA
ATCTCAAGCAATCAAGCATTCTACTTCTATTGCAGCAATTTAAATCATTTCTTTTAAAGCAAAAGCAATT
TTCTGAAAATTTTCACCATTTACGAACGATAGCCATGGCACTCATCTTTGGCACAGTCAACGCTAACATC
CTGAAGGAAGTGTTCGGTGGAGCTCGTATGGCTTGCGTTACCAGCGCACATATGGCTGGAGCGAATGGAA
GCATTTTGAAGAAGGCAGAAGAAACCTCTCGTGCAATCATGCACAAACCAGTGATCTTCGGAGAAGACTA
CATTACCGAGGCAGACTTGCCTTACACACCACTCCATTTAGAGGTCGATGCTGAAATGGAGCGGATGTAT
TATCTTGGTCGTCGCGCGCTCACCCATGGCAAGAGACGCAAAGTTTCTGTGAATAACAAGAGGAACAGGA
GAAGGAAAGTGGCCAAAACGTACGTGGGGCGTGATTCCATTGTTGAGAAGATTGTAGTGCCCCACACCGA
GAGAAAGGTTGATACCACAGCAGCAGTGGAAGACATTTGCAATGAAGCTACCACTCAACTTGTGCATAAT
AGTATGCCAAAGCGTAAGAAGCAGAAAAACTTCTTGCCCGCCACTTCACTAAGTAACGTGTATGCCCAAA
CTTGGAGCATAGTGCGCAAACGCCATATGCAGGTGGAGATCATTAGCAAGAAGAGCGTCCGAGCGAGGGT
CAAGAGATTTGAGGGCTCGGTGCAATTGTTCGCAAGTGTGCGTCACATGTATGGCGAGAGGAAAAGGGTG
GACTTACGTATTGACAACTGGCAGCAAGAGACACTTCTAGACCTTGCTAAAAGATTTAAGAATGAGAGAG
TGGATCAATCGAAGCTCACTTTTGGTTCAAGTGGCCTAGTTTTGAGGCAAGGCTCGTACGGACCTGCGCA
TTGGTATCGACATGGTATGTTCATTGTACGCGGTCGGTCGGATGGGATGTTGGTGGATGCTCGTGCGAAG
GTAACGTTCGCTGTTTGTCACTCAATGACACATTATAGCGACAAATCAATCTCTGAGGCATTCTTCATAC
CATACTCTAAGAAATTCTTGGAGTTGAGGCCAGATGGAATCTCCCATGAGTGTACAAGAGGAGTATCAGT
TGAGCGGTGCGGTGAGGTGGCTGCAATCCTGACACAAGCACTTTCACCGTGTGGTAAGATCACATGCAAA
CGTTGCATGGTTGAAACACCTGACATTGTTGAGGGTGAGTCGGGAGACAGTGTCACCAACCAAGGTAAGC
TCCTAGCAATGCTGAAAGAACAGTATCCAGATTTCCCAATGGCCGAGAAACTACTCACAAGGTTTTTGCA
ACAGAAATCACTAGTAAATACAAATTTGACAGCCTGCGTGAGCGTCAAACAACTCATTGGTGACCGCAAA
CAAGCTCCATTCACACACGTACTGGCTGTCAGCGAAATTCTGTTTAAAGGCAATAAACTAACAGGGGCCG
ATCTCGAAGAGGCAAGCACACATATGCTTGAAATAGCAAGGTTCTTGAACAATCGCACTGAAAATATGCG
CATTGGCCACCTTGGTTCTTTCAGAAATAAAATCTCATCGAAGGCCCATGTGAATAACGCACTCATGTGT
GATAATCAACTTGATCAGAATGGGAATTTTATTTGGGGACTAAGGGGTGCACACGCAAAGAGGTTTCTTA
AAGGATTTTTCACTGAGATTGACCCAAATGAAGGATACGATAAGTATGTTATCAGGAAACATATCAGGGG
TAGCAGAAAGCTAGCAATTGGCAATTTGATAATGTCAACTGACTTCCAGACGCTCAGGCAACAAATTCAA
GGCGAAACTATTGAGCGTAAAGAAATTGGGAATCACTGCATTTCAATGCGGAATGGTAATTACGTGTACC
CATGTTGTTGTGTTACTCTTGAAGATGGTAAGGCTCAATATTCGGATCTAAAGCATCCAACGAAGAGACA
TCTGGTCATTGGCAACTCTGGCGATTCAAAGTACCTAGACCTTCCAGTTCTCAATGAAGAGAAAATGTAT
ATAGCTAATGAAGGTTATTGCTACATGAACATTTTCTTTGCTCTACTAGTGAATGTCAAGGAAGAGGATG
CAAAGGACTTCACCAAGTTTATAAGGGACACAATTGTTCCAAAGCTTGGAGCGTGGCCAACAATGCAAGA
TGTTGCAACTGCATGCTACTTACTTTCCATTCTTTACCCAGATGTCCTGAGTGCTGAATTACCCAGAATT
TTGGTTGATCATGACAACAAAACAATGCATGTTTTGGATTCGTATGGGTCTAGAACGACAGGATACCACA
TGTTGAAAATGAACACAACATCCCAGCTAATTGAATTCGTTCATTCAGGTTTGGAATCCGAAATGAAAAC
TTACAATGTTGGAGGGATGAACCGAGATATGGTCACACAAGGTGCAATTGAGATGTTGATCAAGTCCATA
TACAAACCACATCTCATGAAGCAGTTACTTGAGGAGGAGCCATACATAATTGTCCTGGCAATAGTCTCCC
CTTCAATTTTAATTGCCATGTACAACTCTGGAACTTTTGAGCAGGCGTTACAAATGTGGTTGCCAAATAC
AATGAGGTTAGCTAACCTCGCTGCCATCTTGTCAGCCTTGGCGCAAAAGTTAACTTTGGCAGACTTGTTC
GTCCAGCAGCGTAATTTGATTAATGAGTATGCGCAGGTAATTTTGGACAATCTGATTGACGGTGTCAGGG
TTAACCATTCGCTATCCCTAGCAATGGAAATTGTTACTATTAAGCTGGCCACCCAAGAGATGGACATGGC
GTTGAGGGAAGGTGGCTATGCTGTGACCTCTGAAAAGGTGCATGAAATGTTGGAAAAAAACTATGTAAAG
GCTTTGAAGGATGCATGGGACGAATTAACTTGGTTGGAAAAATTCTCCGCAATCAGGCATTCAAGAAAGC
TCTTGAAATTTGGGCGAAAGCCTTTAATCATGAAAAACACCGTAGATTGCGGCGGACATATAGACTTGTC
TGTGAAATCGCTTTTCAAGTTCCACTTGGAACTCCTGAAGGGAACCATCTCAAGAGCCGTAAATGGTGGT
GCAAGAAAGGTAAGAGTAGCGAAGAATGCCATGACAAAAGGGGTTTTTCTCAAAATCTACAGCATGCTTC
CTGACGTCTACAAGTTTATCACAGTCTCGAGTGTCCTTTCCTTGTTGTTGACATTCTTATTTCAAATTGA
CTGCATGATAAGGGCACACCGAGAGGCGAAGGTTGCTGCACAGTTGCAGAAAGAGAGCGAGTGGGACAAT
ATCATCAATAGAACTTTCCAGTATTCTAAGCTTGAAAATCCTATTGGCTATCGCTCTACAGCGGAGGAAA
GACTCCAATCAGAACACCCCGAGGCTTTCGAGTACTACAAGTTTTGCATTGGAAAGGAAGACCTCGTTGA
ACAGGCAAAACAACCGGAGATAGCATACTTTGAAAAGATTATAGCTTTCATCACACTTGTATTAATGGCT
TTTGACGCTGAGCGGAGTGATGGAGTGTTCAAGATACTCAATAAGTTCAAAGGAATACTGAGCTCAACGG
AGAGGGAGATCATCTACACGCAGAGTTTGGATGATTACGTTACAACCTTTGATGACAATATGACAATCAA
CCTCGAGTTGAATATGGATGAACTCCACAAGACGAGCCTTCCTGGAGTCACTTTTAAGCAATGGTGGAAC
AACCAAATCAGCCGAGGCAACGTGAAGCCACATTATAGAACTGAGGGGCACTTCATGGAGTTTACCAGAG
ATACTGCGGCATCGGTTGCCAGCGAGATATCACACTCACCCGCAAGAGATTTTCTTGTGAGAGGTGCTGT
TGGATCTGGAAAATCCACAGGACTTCCATACCATTTATCAAAGAGAGGGAGAGTGTTAATGCTTGAGCCT
ACCAGACCACTCACAGATAACGTGCACAAGCAACTGAGAAGTGAACCATTTAACTGCTTCCCAACTTTGA
GGATGAGAGGGAAGTCAACTTTTGGGTCATCACCGATTACAGTCATGACTAGTGGATTCGCTTTACACCA
TTTTGCACGAAACATAGCTGAGGTAAAAACATACGATTTTGTCATAATTGATGAATGTCATGTGAATGAT
GCTTCTGCTATAGCGTTTAGGAATCTACTGTTTGAACATGAATTTGAAGGAAAAGTCCTCAAAGTGTCAG
CCACACCACCAGGTAGAGAAGTTGAATTCACAACTCAGTTTCCCGTGAAACTCAAGATAGAAGAGGCTCT
TAGCTTTCAGGAATTTGTAAGTTTACAAGGGACAGGTGCCAACGCCGATGTGATTAGTTGTGGCGACAAC
ATACTAGTATATGTTGCTAGCTACAATGATGTTGATAGTCTTGGCAAGCTCCTTGTGCAAAAGGGATACA
AAGTGTCGAAGATTGATGGAAGAACAATGAAGAGTGGAGGAACTGAAATAATCACTGAAGGTACTTCAGT
GAAAAAGCATTTCATAGTCGCAACTAATATTATTGAGAATGGTGTAACCATTGACATTGATGTAGTTGTG
GATTTTGGGACTAAGGTTGTACCAGTTTTGGATGTGGACAATAGAGCGGTGCAGTACAACAAAACTGTGG
TGAGTTATGGGGAGCGCATCCAAAGACTCGGTAGAGTTGGGCGACACAAGGAAGGAGTAGCACTTCGAAT
TGGCCAAACAAATAAAACACTGGTTGAAATTCCAGAAATGGTTGCCACTGAAGCTGCCTTTCTATGCTTC
ATGTACAATTTGCCAGTGACAACACAGAGTGTTTCAACCACACTGCTGGAAAATGCCACATTATTACAAG
CTAGAACTATGGCACAGTTTGAGCTATCATATTTTTACACAATTAATTTTGTGCGATTTGATGGTAGTAT
GCATCCAGTCATACATGACAAGCTGAAGCGCTTTAAGCTACACACTTGTGAGACATTCCTCAATAAGTTG
GCGATCCCAAATAAAGGCTTATCCTCTTGGCTTACGAGTGGAGAGTATAAGCGACTTGGTTACATAGCAG
AGGATGCTGGCATAAGAATCCCATTCGTGTGCAAAGAAATTCCAGACTCCTTGCATGAGGAAATTTGGCA
CATTGTAGTCGCCCATAAAGGTGACTCGGGTATTGGGAGGCTCACTAGCGTACAGGCAGCAAAGGTTGTT
TATACTCTGCAAACGGATGTGCACTCAATTGCGAGGACTCTAGCATGCATCAATAGACTCATAGCACATG
AACAAATGAAGCAGAGTCATTTTGAAGCCGCAACTGGGAGAGCATTTTCCTTCACAAATTACTCAATACA
AAGCATATTTGACACGCTGAAAGCAAATTATGCTACAAAGCATACGAAAGAAAATATTGCAGTGCTTCAG
CAGGCAAAAGATCAATTGCTAGAGTTTTCGAACCTAGCAAAGGATCAAGATGTCACGGGTATCATCCAAG
ACTTCAATCACCTGGAAACTATCTATCTCCAATCAGATAGCGAAGTGGCTAAGCATCTGAAGCTTAAAAG
TCACTGGAATAAAAGCCAAATCACTAGGGACATCATAATAGCTTTGTCTGTGTTAATTGGTGGTGGATGG
ATGCTTGCAACGTACTTCAAGGACAAGTTCAATGAACCAGTCTATTTCCAAGGGAAGAAGAATCAGAAGC
ACAAGCTTAAGATGAGAGAGGCGCGTGGGGCTAGAGGGCAATATGAGGTTGCAGCGGAGCCAGAGGCGCT
AGAACATTACTTTGGAAGCGCATATAATAACAAAGGAAAGCGCAAGGGCACCACGAGAGGAATGGGTGCA
AAGTCTCGGAAATTCATAAACATGTATGGGTTTGATCCAACTGATTTTTCATACATTAGGTTTGTGGATC
CATTGACAGGTCACACTATTGATGAGTCCACAAACGCACCTATTGATTTAGTGCAGCATGAGTTTGGAAA
GGTTAGAACACGCATGTTAATTGACGATGAGATAGAGCCTCAAAGTCTTAGCACCCACACCACAATCCAT
GCTTATTTGGTGAATAGTGGCACGAAGAAAGTTCTTAAGGTTGATTTAACACCACACTCGTCGCTACGTG
CGAGTGAGAAATCAACAGCAATAATGGGATTTCCTGAAAGGGAGAATGAATTGCGTCAAACCGGCATGGC
AGTGCCAGTGGCTTATGATCAATTGCCACCAAAGAGTGAGGACTTGACGTTTGAAGGAGAAAGCTTGTTT
AAGGGACCACGTGATTACAACCCGATATCGAGCACCATTTGTCACTTGACGAATGAATCTGATGGGCACA
CAACATCGTTGTATGGTATTGGATTTGGTCCCTTCATCATTACAAACAAGCACTTGTTTAGAAGAAATAA
TGGAACACTGTTGGTCCAATCACTACATGGTGTATTCAAGGTCAAGAACACCACGACTTTGCAACAACAC
CTCATTGATGGGAGGGACATGATAATTATTCGCATGCCTAAGGATTTCCCACCATTTCCTCAAAAGCTGA
AATTTAGAGAGCCACAAAGGGAAGAGCGCATATGTCTTGTGACAACCAACTTCCAAACTAAGAGCATGTC
TAGCATGGTGTCAGACACTAGTTGCACATTCCCTTCATCTGATGGCATATTCTGGAAGCATTGGATTCAA
ACCAAGGATGGGCAGTGTGGCAGTCCATTAGTATCAACTAGAGATGGGTTCATTGTTGGTATACACTCAG
CATCGAATTTCACCAACACAAACAATTATTTCACAAGCGTGCCGAAAAACTTCATGGAATTGTTGACAAA
TCAGGAGGCGCAGCAGTGGGTTAGTGGTTGGCGATTAAATGCTGACTCAGTATTGTGGGGGGGCCATAAA
GTTTTCATGAGCAAACCTGAAGAGCCTTTTCAGCCAGTTAAGGAAGCGACTCAACTCATGAGTGAATTGG
TGTACTCGCAAAGTGGCACTGTGGGTGCTGGTGTTGACGCTGGTAAGAAGAAAGATCAAAAGGATGATAA
AGTCGCTGAGCAGGCTTCAAAGGATAGGGATGTTAATGCTGGAACTTCAGGAACATTCTCAGTTCCACGA
ATAAATGCTATGGCCACAAAACTTCAATATCCAAGGATGAGGGGAGAGGTGGTTGTAAACTTGAATCACC
TTTTAGGATACAAGCCACAGCAAATTGATTTGTCAAATGCTCGAGCCACACATGAGCAGTTTGCCGCGTG
GCATCAGGCAGTGATGACAGCCTATGGAGTGAATGAAGAGCAAATGAAAATATTGCTAAATGGATTTATG
GTGTGGTGCATAGAAAATGGGACTTCCCCAAATTTGAACGGAACTTGGGTTATGATGGATGGTGAGGAGC
AAGTTTCATACCCGCTGAAACCAATGGTTGAAAACGCGCAGCCAACACTGAGGCAAATTATGACACACTT
CAGTGACCTGGCTGAAGCGTATATTGAGATGAGGAATAGGGAGCGACCATACATGCCTAGGTATGGTCTA
CAGAGAAACATTACAGACATGAGTTTGTCACGCTATGCGTTCGACTTCTATGAGCTAACTTCAAAAACAC
CTGTTAGAGCGAGGGAGGCGCATATGCAAATGAAAGCTGCTGCAGTACGAAACAGTGGAACTAGGTTATT
TGGTCTTGATGGCAACGTGGGTACTGCAGAGGAAGACACTGAACGGCACACAGCGCACGATGTGAACCGT
AACATGCACACACTATTAGGGGTCCGCCAGTGATAGTTTCTGCGTGTCTTTGCTTTCCGCTTTTAAGCTT
ATTGTAATATATATGAATAGCTATTCACAGTGGGACTTGGTCTTGTGTTGAATGGTATCTTATATGTTTT
AATATGTCTTATTAGTCTCATTACTTAGGCGAACGACAAAGTGAGGTCACCTCGGTCTAATTCTCCTATG
TAGTGCGAGAAAAAAAAAAAAAAAAAAAAAAAAAAAAAAAAAAAAAAAAAAAAAGATCTCGCTGAAATCA
CCAGTCTCTCTCTACAAATCTATCTCTCTCTATTTTCTCCATAAATAATGTGTGAGTAGTTTCCCGATAA
GGGAAATTAGGGTTCTTATAGGGTTTCGCTCATGTGTTGAGCATATAAGAAACCCTTAGTATGTATTTGT
ATTTGTAAAATACTTCTATCAATAAAATTTCTAATTCCTAAAACCAAAATCCAGGGGCCCTCGACGTTCC
TTGACAGGATATATTGGCGGGTAAACTAAGTCGCTGTATGTGTTTGTTTGAGATCCTCTAGGGCATGCAA
GCTGATCTGGATCTCATGTGAGCAAAAGGCCAGCAAAAGGCCAGGAACCGTAAAAAGGCCGCGTTGCTGG
CGTTTTTCCATAGGCTCCGCCCCCCTGACGAGCATCACAAAAATCGACGCTCAAGTCAGAGGTGGCGAAA
CCCGACAGGACTATAAAGATACCAGGCGTTTCCCCCTGGAAGCTCCCTCGTGCGCTCTCCTGTTCCGACC
CTGCCGCTTACCGGATACCTGTCCGCCTTTCTCCCTTCGGGAAGCGTGGCGCTTTCTCATAGCTCACGCT
GTAGGTATCTCAGTTCGGTGTAGGTCGTTCGCTCCAAGCTGGGCTGTGTGCACGAACCCCCCGTTCAGCC
CGACCGCTGCGCCTTATCCGGTAACTATCGTCTTGAGTCCAACCCGGTAAGACACGACTTATCGCCACTG
GCAGCAGCCACTGGTAACAGGATTAGCAGAGCGAGGTATGTAGGCGGTGCTACAGAGTTCTTGAAGTGGT
GGCCTAACTACGGCTACACTAGAAGAACAGTATTTGGTATCTGCGCTCTGCTGAAGCCAGTTACCTTCGG
AAGAAGAGTTGGTAGCTCTTGATCCGGCAAACAAACCACCGCTGGTAGCGGTGGTTTTTTTGTTTGCAAG
CAGCAGATTACGCGCAGAAAAAAAGGATCTCAAGAAGATCCTTTGATCTTTTCTACGGGGTCTGACGCTC
AGTGGAACGAAAACTCACGTTAAGGGATTTTGGTCATGAGATTATCAAAAAGGATCTTCACCTAGATCCT
TTTAAATTAAAAATGAAGTTTTAAATCAATCTAAAGTATATATGTGTAACATTGGTCTAGTGATTAGAAA
AACTCATCGAGCATCAAATGAAACTGCAATTTATTCATATCAGGATTATCAATACCATATTTTTGAAAAA
GCCGTTTCTGTAATGAAGGAGAAAACTCACCGAGGCAGTTCCATAGGATGGCAAGATCCTGGTATCGGTC
TGCGATTCCGACTCGTCCAACATCAATACAACCTATTAATTTCCCCTCGTCAAAAATAAGGTTATCAAGT
GAGAAATCACCATGAGTGACGACTGAATCCGGTGAGAATGGCAAAAGTTTATGCATTTCTTTCCAGACTT
GTTCAACAGGCCAGCCATTACGCTCGTCATCAAAATCACTCGCATCAACCAAACCGTTATTCATTCGTGA
TTGCGCCTGAGCGAGACGAAATACGCGATCGCTGTTAAAAGGACAATTACAAACAGGAATCGAATGCAAC
CGGCGCAGGAACACTGCCAGCGCATCAACAATATTTTCACCTGAATCAGGATATTCTTCTAATACCTGGA
ATGCTGTTTTCCCTGGGATCGCAGTGGTGAGTAACCATGCATCATCAGGAGTACGGATAAAATGCTTGAT
GGTCGGAAGAGGCATAAATTCCGTCAGCCAGTTTAGTCTGACCATCTCATCTGTAACATCATTGGCAACG
CTACCTTTGCCATGTTTCAGAAACAACTCTGGCGCATCGGGCTTCCCATACAATCGGTAGATTGTCGCAC
CTGATTGCCCGACATTATCGCGAGCCCATTTATACCCATATAAATCAGCATCCATGTTGGAATTTAATCG
CGGCCTTGAGCAAGACGTTTCCCGTTGAATATGGCTCATAACACCCCTTGTATTACTGTTTATGTAAGCA
GACAGTTTTATTGTTCATGATGATATATTTTTATCTTGTGCAATGTAACATCAGAGATTTTGAGACACAA
CGTGGCTTTGTTGAATAAATCGAACTTTTGCTGAGTTGAAGGATCAGATCACGCATCTTCCCGACAACGC
AGACCGTTCCGTGGCAAAGCAAAAGTTCAAAATCACCAACTGGTCCACCTACAACAAAGCTCTCATCAAC
CGTGGCTCCCTCACTTTCTGGCTGGATGATGGGGCGATTCAGGCGATCCCCATCCAACAGCCCGCCGTCG
AGCGGGCTTTTTTATCCCCGGAAGCCTGTGGATAGAGGGTAGTTATCCACGTGAAACCGCTAATGCCCCG
CAAAGCCTTGATTCACGGGGCTTTCCGGCCCGCTCCAAAAACTATCCACGTGAAATCGCTAATCAGGGTA
CGTGAAATCGCTAATCGGAGTACGTGAAATCGCTAATAAGGTCACGTGAAATCGCTAATCAAAAAGGCAC
GTGAGAACGCTAATAGCCCTTTCAGATCAACAGCTTGCAAACACCCCTCGCTCCGGCAAGTAGTTACAGC
AAGTAGTATGTTCAATTAGCTTTTCAATTATGAATATATATATCAATTATTGGTCGCCCTTGGCTTGTGG
ACAATGCGCTACGCGCACCGGCTCCGCCCGTGGACAACCGCAAGCGGTTGCCCACCGTCGAGCGCCTTTG
CCCACAACCCGGCGGCCGGCCGCAACAGATCGTTTTATAAATTTTTTTTTTGAAAAAGAAAAAGCCCGAA
AGGCGGCAACCTCTCGGGCTTCTGGATTTCCGATCCCCGGAATTAGATCCGTTTAAACTACGTAAGATCG
ATCTTGGCAGGATATATTGTGGTGTAAACGTTCCTGCGGCGGTCGAGATGGATCTTGGCAGGATATATTG
TGGTGTAAACGTTCCT
Features (pLannotate 1.2.2; 12 found; start..end, strand, type, name):
      9..266     +  promoter       35SPPDK promoter (fragment): hybrid promoter consisting of the cauliflower mosaic virus 35S enhancer fused to the maize C4PPDK basal promoter (Yoo et al., 2007)
    265..311     +  promoter       minimal CaMV 35S promoter: minimal 35S promoter from cauliflower mosaic virus
    347..383     +  ncRNA          PK1-TEV CVMV: Accession: RF01102 - 5'-leader pseudoknot of TEV/CVMV
    455..8080    +  CDS            POLG_TEV (fragment): Experimental evidence at protein level: Swiss-Prot protein existence level 1. [Nuclear inclusion protein A]: has RNA-binding and proteolytic activities. From Tobacco etch virus (TEV).
   8364..8524    +  polyA_signal   CaMV poly(A) signal (fragment): cauliflower mosaic virus polyadenylation signal
   8542..8566    +  misc_feature   RB T-DNA repeat: right border repeat from nopaline C58 T-DNA
   8685..9273    -  rep_origin     ori: high-copy-number ColE1/pMB1/pBR322/pUC origin of replication
   9444..10259   -  CDS            KanR: aminoglycoside phosphotransferase; aph(3')-Ia; confers resistance to kanamycin in bacteria or G418 (Geneticin®) in eukaryotes
  10444..10545   +  CDS            TRA2_ECOLX (fragment): Protein predicted: Swiss-Prot protein existence level 4. Required for transposition of transposon Tn903. From Escherichia coli.
  10550..10985   +  rep_origin     pSa ori: origin of replication from bacterial plasmid pSa
  11135..11159   +  misc_feature   LB T-DNA repeat: left border repeat from nopaline C58 T-DNA
  11186..11210   +  misc_feature   LB T-DNA repeat: left border repeat from nopaline C58 T-DNA
