[The description below was written by a language model from this plasmid's Addgene catalogue record and pLannotate feature annotations shown in this document.]
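Description:
pGTEVDNIb is a binary plasmid of about 11.2 kb, built on the pCLEAN-G181 backbone, that carries an infectious-clone-style cDNA of Tobacco etch virus (TEV, a potyvirus) from which the NIb cistron has been deleted. It is propagated in E. coli as a high-copy plasmid through a ColE1/pUC-type origin and selected with kanamycin via an aph(3')-Ia gene. A pSa origin is also present. In pGreen/pCLEAN-type binary systems this origin supports replication in Agrobacterium, generally with replication functions supplied from a helper plasmid, although the record does not name one. No plant selectable marker is annotated.

The T-DNA is bounded by nopaline-type border repeats, with one right border and two tandem left border copies. Within it, a cauliflower mosaic virus 35S promoter (annotated as a 35S enhancer fragment plus the minimal 35S promoter) drives transcription of the viral cDNA. The cDNA begins with the TEV 5' leader, including its pseudoknot element, and continues through a single long polyprotein open reading frame of roughly 7.6 kb. It is followed by downstream sequence that is probably the viral 3' untranslated region, then a CaMV polyadenylation signal. After Agrobacterium-mediated delivery into plant cells, nuclear transcription would yield viral genomic RNA.

NIb is the potyviral RNA-dependent RNA polymerase, so the deleted genome should replicate only where NIb is supplied in trans, and the deletion frees space for foreign genes. The record does not say how NIb is complemented, and no heterologous insert is annotated. The stated application is potyvirus-vector production of carotenoids in plants. The depositor and repository sequences give essentially identical feature maps, differing by one nucleotide in length.
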