Addgene plasmid #122530: pGTEVDNIb
Purpose: Binary plasmid with a TEV (NIb deleted) clone
Depositing lab: Jose-Antonio Daros. Depositing organization: Instituto de Biologia Molecular y Celular de Plantas. Publication: Use of Potyvirus Vectors to Produce Carotenoids in Plants. Daros JA. Methods Mol Biol. 2020;2083:303-312. doi: 10.1007/978-1-4939-9952-1_23. PubMed 31745931.
Backbone
  Vector backbone: pCLEAN-G181
  Total vector size (bp): 11217
  Vector type: potyvirus vectors to produce carotenoids in plants
Growth in bacteria
  Bacterial resistance: Kanamycin, 50 μg/mL
  Growth temperature: 37°C
  Growth strain: DH5alpha
  Copy number: High Copy
Gene/Insert
  Gene/Insert name: Tobacco etch virus (NIb deleted) cDNA
Terms and licenses: Academic/Nonprofit Terms; Industry Terms: Not Available to Industry
How to cite: pGTEVDNIb was a gift from Jose-Antonio Daros (Addgene plasmid # 122530 ; http://n2t.net/addgene:122530 ; RRID:Addgene_122530)
